>Addgene plasmid #77029 | LYN gRNA (BRDN0001145318) | addgene full sequence | sequence record 186978 | Addgene Assembled Sequence
CCCGGGTGCAAAGATGGATAAAGTTTTAAACAGAGAGGAATCTTTGCAGCTAATGGACCTTCTAGGTCTT
GAAAGGAGTGGGAATTGGCTCCGGTGCCCGTCAGTGGGCAGAGCGCACATCGCCCACAGTCCCCGAGAAG
TTGGGGGGAGGGGTCGGCAATTGATCCGGTGCCTAGAGAAGGTGGCGCGGGGTAAACTGGGAAAGTGATG
TCGTGTACTGGCTCCGCCTTTTTCCCGAGGGTGGGGGAGAACCGTATATAAGTGCAGTAGTCGCCGTGAA
CGTTCTTTTTCGCAACGGGTTTGCCGCCAGAACACAGGTAAGTGCCGTGTGTGGTTCCCGCGGGCCTGGC
CTCTTTACGGGTTATGGCCCTTGCGTGCCTTGAATTACTTCCACCTGGCTGCAGTACGTGATTCTTGATC
CCGAGCTTCGGGTTGGAAGTGGGTGGGAGAGTTCGAGGCCTTGCGCTTAAGGAGCCCCTTCGCCTCGTGC
TTGAGTTGAGGCCTGGCCTGGGCGCTGGGGCCGCCGCGTGCGAATCTGGTGGCACCTTCGCGCCTGTCTC
GCTGCTTTCGATAAGTCTCTAGCCATTTAAAATTTTTGATGACCTGCTGCGACGCTTTTTTTCTGGCAAG
ATAGTCTTGTAAATGCGGGCCAAGATCTGCACACTGGTATTTCGGTTTTTGGGGCCGCGGGCGGCGACGG
GGCCCGTGCGTCCCAGCGCACATGTTCGGCGAGGCGGGGCCTGCGAGCGCGGCCACCGAGAATCGGACGG
GGGTAGTCTCAAGCTGGCCGGCCTGCTCTGGTGCCTGGCCTCGCGCCGCCGTGTATCGCCCCGCCCTGGG
CGGCAAGGCTGGCCCGGTCGGCACCAGTTGCGTGAGCGGAAAGATGGCCGCTTCCCGGCCCTGCTGCAGG
GAGCTCAAAATGGAGGACGCGGCGCTCGGGAGAGCGGGCGGGTGAGTCACCCACACAAAGGAAAAGGGCC
TTTCCGTCCTCAGCCGTCGCTTCATGTGACTCCACGGAGTACCGGGCGCCGTCCAGGCACCTCGATTAGT
TCTCGAGCTTTTGGAGTACGTCGTCTTTAGGTTGGGGGGAGGGGTTTTATGCGATGGAGTTTCCCCACAC
TGAGTGGGTGGAGACTGAAGTTAGGCCAGCTTGGCACTTGATGTAATTCTCCTTGGAATTTGCCCTTTTT
GAGTTTGGATCTTGGTTCATTCTCAAGCCTCAGACAGTGGTTCAAAGTTTTTTTCTTCCATTTCAGGTGT
CGTGACGTACGGCCACCATGACCGAGTACAAGCCCACGGTGCGCCTCGCCACCCGCGACGACGTCCCCAG
GGCCGTACGCACCCTCGCCGCCGCGTTCGCCGACTACCCCGCCACGCGCCACACCGTCGATCCGGACCGC
CACATCGAGCGGGTCACCGAGCTGCAAGAACTCTTCCTCACGCGCGTCGGGCTCGACATCGGCAAGGTGT
GGGTCGCGGACGACGGCGCCGCCGTGGCGGTCTGGACCACGCCGGAGAGCGTCGAAGCGGGGGCGGTGTT
CGCCGAGATCGGCCCGCGCATGGCCGAGTTGAGCGGTTCCCGGCTGGCCGCGCAGCAACAGATGGAAGGC
CTCCTGGCGCCGCACCGGCCCAAGGAGCCCGCGTGGTTCCTGGCCACCGTCGGAGTCTCGCCCGACCACC
AGGGCAAGGGTCTGGGCAGCGCCGTCGTGCTCCCCGGAGTGGAGGCGGCCGAGCGCGCCGGGGTGCCCGC
CTTCCTGGAGACCTCCGCGCCCCGCAACCTCCCCTTCTACGAGCGGCTCGGCTTCACCGTCACCGCCGAC
GTCGAGGTGCCCGAAGGACCGCGCACCTGGTGCATGACCCGCAAGCCCGGTGCCTGAACGCGTTAAGTCG
ACAATCAACCTCTGGATTACAAAATTTGTGAAAGATTGACTGGTATTCTTAACTATGTTGCTCCTTTTAC
GCTATGTGGATACGCTGCTTTAATGCCTTTGTATCATGCTATTGCTTCCCGTATGGCTTTCATTTTCTCC
TCCTTGTATAAATCCTGGTTGCTGTCTCTTTATGAGGAGTTGTGGCCCGTTGTCAGGCAACGTGGCGTGG
TGTGCACTGTGTTTGCTGACGCAACCCCCACTGGTTGGGGCATTGCCACCACCTGTCAGCTCCTTTCCGG
GACTTTCGCTTTCCCCCTCCCTATTGCCACGGCGGAACTCATCGCCGCCTGCCTTGCCCGCTGCTGGACA
GGGGCTCGGCTGTTGGGCACTGACAATTCCGTGGTGTTGTCGGGGAAATCATCGTCCTTTCCTTGGCTGC
TCGCCTGTGTTGCCACCTGGATTCTGCGCGGGACGTCCTTCTGCTACGTCCCTTCGGCCCTCAATCCAGC
GGACCTTCCTTCCCGCGGCCTGCTGCCGGCTCTGCGGCCTCTTCCGCGTCTTCGCCTTCGCCCTCAGACG
AGTCGGATCTCCCTTTGGGCCGCCTCCCCGCGTCGACTTTAAGACCAATGACTTACAAGGCAGCTGTAGA
TCTTAGCCACTTTTTAAAAGAAAAGGGGGGACTGGAAGGGCTAATTCACTCCCAACGAAGACAAGATCTG
CTTTTTGCTTGTACTGGGTCTCTCTGGTTAGACCAGATCTGAGCCTGGGAGCTCTCTGGCTAACTAGGGA
ACCCACTGCTTAAGCCTCAATAAAGCTTGCCTTGAGTGCTTCAAGTAGTGTGTGCCCGTCTGTTGTGTGA
CTCTGGTAACTAGAGATCCCTCAGACCCTTTTAGTCAGTGTGGAAAATCTCTAGCAGTACGTATAGTAGT
TCATGTCATCTTATTATTCAGTATTTATAACTTGCAAAGAAATGAATATCAGAGAGTGAGAGGAACTTGT
TTATTGCAGCTTATAATGGTTACAAATAAAGCAATAGCATCACAAATTTCACAAATAAAGCATTTTTTTC
ACTGCATTCTAGTTGTGGTTTGTCCAAACTCATCAATGTATCTTATCATGTCTGGCTCTAGCTATCCCGC
CCCTAACTCCGCCCATCCCGCCCCTAACTCCGCCCAGTTCCGCCCATTCTCCGCCCCATGGCTGACTAAT
TTTTTTTATTTATGCAGAGGCCGAGGCCGCCTCGGCCTCTGAGCTATTCCAGAAGTAGTGAGGAGGCTTT
TTTGGAGGCCTAGGGACGTACCCAATTCGCCCTATAGTGAGTCGTATTACGCGCGCTCACTGGCCGTCGT
TTTACAACGTCGTGACTGGGAAAACCCTGGCGTTACCCAACTTAATCGCCTTGCAGCACATCCCCCTTTC
GCCAGCTGGCGTAATAGCGAAGAGGCCCGCACCGATCGCCCTTCCCAACAGTTGCGCAGCCTGAATGGCG
AATGGG
[124 nt withheld, positions 3367-3490]
C
[91 nt withheld, positions 3492-3582]
A
[49 nt withheld, positions 3584-3632]
CCTTTGACGTTGGAGTCCACGTTCTTT
[37 nt withheld, positions 3660-3696]
ACCCTATCTCGGTCTATTCTTTTGATTTATAAGGGATTTTGCCGATTTCGGCCTATTGGTTAAAAAATGA
GCTGATTTAACAAAAATTTAACGCGAATTTTAACAAAATATTAACGCTTACAATTTAGGTGGCACTTTTC
GGGGAAATGTGCGCGGAACCCCTATTTGTTTATTTTTCTAAATACATTCAAATATGTATCCGCTCATGAG
ACAATAACCCTGATAAATGCTTCAATAATATTGAAAAAGGAAGAGTATGAGTATTCAACATTTCCGTGTC
GCCCTTATTCCCTTTTTTGCGGCATTTTGCCTTCCTGTTTTTGCTCACCCAGAAACGCTGGTGAAAGTAA
AAGATGCTGAAGATCAGTTGGGTGCACGAGTGGGTTACATCGAACTGGATCTCAACAGCGGTAAGATCCT
TGAGAGTTTTCGCCCCGAAGAACGTTTTCCAATGATGAGCACTTTTAAAGTTCTGCTATGTGGCGCGGTA
TTATCCCGTATTGACGCCGGGCAAGAGCAACTCGGTCGCCGCATACACTATTCTCAGAATGACTTGGTTG
AGTACTCACCAGTCACAGAAAAGCATCTTACGGATGGCATGACAGTAAGAGAATTATGCAGTGCTGCCAT
AACCATGAGTGATAACACTGCGGCCAACTTACTTCTGACAACGATCGGAGGACCGAAGGAGCTAACCGCT
TTTTTGCACAACATGGGGGATCATGTAACTCGCCTTGATCGTTGGGAACCGGAGCTGAATGAAGCCATAC
CAAACGACGAGCGTGACACCACGATGCCTGTAGCAATGGCAACAACGTTGCGCAAACTATTAACTGGCGA
ACTACTTACTCTAGCTTCCCGGCAACAATTAATAGACTGGATGGAGGCGGATAAAGTTGCAGGACCACTT
CTGCGCTCGGCCCTTCCGGCTGGCTGGTTTATTGCTGATAAATCTGGAGCCGGTGAGCGTGGGTCTCGCG
GTATCATTGCAGCACTGGGGCCAGATGGTAAGCCCTCCCGTATCGTAGTTATCTACACGACGGGGAGTCA
GGCAACTATGGATGAACGAAATAGACAGATCGCTGAGATAGGTGCCTCACTGATTAAGCATTGGTAACTG
TCAGACCAAGTTTACTCATATATACTTTAGATTGATTTAAAACTTCATTTTTAATTTAAAAGGATCTAGG
TGAAGATCCTTTTTGATAATCTCATGACCAAAATCCCTTAACGTGAGTTTTCGTTCCACTGAGCGTCAGA
CCCCGTAGAAAAGATCAAAGGATCTTCTTGAGATCCTTTTTTTCTGCGCGTAATCTGCTGCTTGCAAACA
AAAAAACCACCGCTACCAGCGGTGGTTTGTTTGCCGGATCAAGAGCTACCAACTCTTTTTCCGAAGGTAA
CTGGCTTCAGCAGAGCGCAGATACCAAATACTGTTCTTCTAGTGTAGCCGTAGTTAGGCCACCACTTCAA
GAACTCTGTAGCACCGCCTACATACCTCGCTCTGCTAATCCTGTTACCAGTGGCTGCTGCCAGTGGCGAT
AAGTCGTGTCTTACCGGGTTGGACTCAAGACGATAGTTACCGGATAAGGCGCAGCGGTCGGGCTGAACGG
GGGGTTCGTGCACACAGCCCAGCTTGGAGCGAACGACCTACACCGAACTGAGATACCTACAGCGTGAGCT
ATGAGAAAGCGCCACGCTTCCCGAAGGGAGAAAGGCGGACAGGTATCCGGTAAGCGGCAGGGTCGGAACA
GGAGAGCGCACGAGGGAGCTTCCAGGGGGAAACGCCTGGTATCTTTATAGTCCTGTCGGGTTTCGCCACC
TCTGACTTGAGCGTCGATTTTTGTGATGCTCGTCAGGGGGGCGGAGCCTATGGAAAAACGCCAGCAACGC
GGCCTTTTTACGGTTCCTGGCCTTTTGCTGGCCTTTTGCTCACATGTTCTTTCCTGCGTTATCCCCTGAT
TCTGTGGATAACCGTATTACCGCCTTTGAGTGAGCTGATACCGCTCGCCGCAGCCGAACGACCGAGCGCA
GCGAGTCAGTGAGCGAGGAAGCGGAAGAGCGCCCAATACGCAAACCGCCTCTCCCCGCGCGTTGGCCGAT
TCATTAATGCAGCTGGCACGACAGGTTTCCCGACTGGAAAGCGGGCAGTGAGCGCAACGCAATTAATGTG
AGTTAGCTCACTCATTAGGCACCCCAGGCTTTACACTTTATGCTTCCGGCTCGTATGTTGTGTGGAATTG
TGAGCGGATAACAATTTCACACAGGAAACAGCTATGACCATGATTACGCCAAGCGCGCAATTAACCCTCA
CTAAAGGGAACAAAAGCTGGAGCTGCAAGCTTAATGTAGTCTTATGCAATACTCTTGTAGTCTTGCAACA
TGGTAACGATGAGTTAGCAACATGCCTTACAAGGAGAGAAAAAGCACCGTGCATGCCGATTGGTGGAAGT
AAGGTGGTACGATCGTGCCTTATTAGGAAGGCAACAGACGGGTCTGACATGGATTGGACGAACCACTGAA
TTGCCGCATTGCAGAGATATTGTATTTAAGTGCCTAGCTCGATACATAAACGGGTCTCTCTGGTTAGACC
AGATCTGAGCCTGGGAGCTCTCTGGCTAACTAGGGAACCCACTGCTTAAGCCTCAATAAAGCTTGCCTTG
AGTGCTTCAAGTAGTGTGTGCCCGTCTGTTGTGTGACTCTGGTAACTAGAGATCCCTCAGACCCTTTTAG
TCAGTGTGGAAAATCTCTAGCAGTGGCGCCCGAACAGGGACTTGAAAGCGAAAGGGAAACCAGAGGAGCT
CTCTCGACGCAGGACTCGGCTTGCTGAAGCGCGCACGGCAAGAGGCGAGGGGCGGCGACTGGTGAGTACG
CCAAAAATTTTGACTAGCGGAGGCTAGAAGGAGAGAGATGGGTGCGAGAGCGTCAGTATTAAGCGGGGGA
GAATTAGATCGCGATGGGAAAAAATTCGGTTAAGGCCAGGGGGAAAGAAAAAATATAAATTAAAACATAT
AGTATGGGCAAGCAGGGAGCTAGAACGATTCGCAGTTAATCCTGGCCTGTTAGAAACATCAGAAGGCTGT
AGACAAATACTGGGACAGCTACAACCATCCCTTCAGACAGGATCAGAAGAACTTAGATCATTATATAATA
CAGTAGCAACCCTCTATTGTGTGCATCAAAGGATAGAGATAAAAGACACCAAGGAAGCTTTAGACAAGAT
AGAGGAAGAGCAAAACAAAAGTAAGACCACCGCACAGCAAGCGGCCGCTGATCTTCAGACCTGGAGGAGG
AGATATGAGGGACAATTGGAGAAGTGAATTATATAAATATAAAGTAGTAAAAATTGAACCATTAGGAGTA
GCACCCACCAAGGCAAAGAGAAGAGTGGTGCAGAGAGAAAAAAGAGCAGTGGGAATAGGAGCTTTGTTCC
TTGGGTTCTTGGGAGCAGCAGGAAGCACTATGGGCGCAGCGTCAATGACGCTGACGGTACAGGCCAGACA
ATTATTGTCTGGTATAGTGCAGCAGCAGAACAATTTGCTGAGGGCTATTGAGGCGCAACAGCATCTGTTG
CAACTCACAGTCTGGGGCATCAAGCAGCTCCAGGCAAGAATCCTGGCTGTGGAAAGATACCTAAAGGATC
AACAGCTCCTGGGGATTTGGGGTTGCTCTGGAAAACTCATTTGCACCACTGCTGTGCCTTGGAATGCTAG
TTGGAGTAATAAATCTCTGGAACAGATTTGGAATCACACGACCTGGATGGAGTGGGACAGAGAAATTAAC
AATTACACAAGCTTAATACACTCCTTAATTGAAGAATCGCAAAACCAGCAAGAAAAGAATGAACAAGAAT
TATTGGAATTAGATAAATGGGCAAGTTTGTGGAATTGGTTTAACATAACAAATTGGCTGTGGTATATAAA
ATTATTCATAATGATAGTAGGAGGCTTGGTAGGTTTAAGAATAGTTTTTGCTGTACTTTCTATAGTGAAT
AGAGTTAGGCAGGGATATTCACCATTATCGTTTCAGACCCACCTCCCAACCCCGAGGGGACCCAGAGAGG
GCCTATTTCCCATGATTCCTTCATATTTGCATATACGATACAAGGCTGTTAGAGAGATAATTAGAATTAA
TTTGACTGTAAACACAAAGATATTAGTACAAAATACGTGACGTAGAAAGTAATAATTTCTTGGGTAGTTT
GCAGTTTTAAAATTATGTTTTAAAATGGACTATCATATGCTTACCGTAACTTGAAAGTATTTCGATTTCT
TGGCTTTATATATCTTGTGGAAAGGACGAAACACCGTTACTATAACAACAGTACCAGTTTTAGAGCTAGA
AATAGCAAGTTAAAATAAGGCTAGTCCGTTATCAACTTGAAAAAGTGGCACCGAGTCGGTGCTTTTTTAA
GCTTGGCGTAACTAGATCTTGAGACAAATGGCAGTATTCATCCACAATTTTAAAAGAAAAGGGGGGATTG
GGGGGTACAGTGCAGGGGAAAGAATAGTAGACATAATAGCAACAGACATACAAACTAAAGAATTACAAAA
ACAAATTACAAAAATTCAAAATTTTCGGGTTTATTACAGGGACAGCAGAGATCCACTTTGGCGCCGGCTC
GAGGGGG
Features (pLannotate 1.2.2; 29 found; start..end, strand, type, name):
     14..80      +  CDS            small t antigen (fragment): SV40 (simian virus 40) small t antigen
    106..317     +  promoter       EF-1α core promoter: core promoter for human elongation factor EF-1α
    318..1256    +  intron         EF-1α intron A: intron upstream of the start codon of human EF-1α
   1278..1877    +  CDS            PuroR (fragment): puromycin N-acetyltransferase; pac from Streptomyces; confers resistance to puromycin
   1893..2481    +  misc_feature   WPRE: woodchuck hepatitis virus posttranscriptional regulatory element
   2532..2551    +  misc_feature   cPPT/CTS (fragment): central polypurine tract and central termination sequence of HIV-1
   2553..2786    +  LTR            3' LTR (ΔU3): self-inactivating 3' long terminal repeat (LTR) from HIV-1
   2864..2985    +  polyA_signal   SV40 poly(A) signal: SV40 polyadenylation signal
   3025..3160    +  rep_origin     SV40 ori: SV40 origin of replication
   3181..3199    -  promoter       T7 promoter: promoter for bacteriophage T7 RNA polymerase
   3207..3362    +  CDS            lacZα (fragment): LacZα fragment of β-galactosidase; lacZ fragment
   3367..3795    +  rep_origin     f1 ori (sequence partly withheld): f1 bacteriophage origin of replication; arrow indicates direction of (+) strand synthesis
   3848..3952    +  promoter       AmpR promoter: bla
   3953..4813    +  CDS            AmpR: β-lactamase; bla; confers resistance to ampicillin, carbenicillin, and related antibiotics
   4984..5572    +  rep_origin     ori: high-copy-number ColE1/pMB1/pBR322/pUC origin of replication
   5755..5847    +  CDS            lacI (fragment): lac repressor; lacI; The lac repressor binds to the lac operator to inhibit transcription in E. coli. This inhibition can be relieved by adding lactose or isopropyl-β-D-thiogalactopyranoside (IPTG).
   5860..5881    +  protein_bind   CAP binding site: CAP binding activates transcription in the presence of cAMP. E. coli catabolite activator protein
   5896..5926    +  promoter       lac promoter: promoter for the E. coli lac operon
   5934..5950    +  protein_bind   lac operator: The lac repressor binds to the lac operator to inhibit transcription in E. coli. This inhibition can be relieved by adding lactose or isopropyl-β-D-thiogalactopyranoside (IPTG). lac repressor encoded by lacI
   5995..6013    +  promoter       T3 promoter: promoter for bacteriophage T3 RNA polymerase
   6041..6267    +  promoter       RSV promoter: Rous sarcoma virus enhancer/promoter
   6268..6448    +  LTR            5' LTR (truncated): truncated 5' long terminal repeat (LTR) from HIV-1
   6495..6620    +  misc_feature   HIV-1 Ψ: packaging signal of human immunodeficiency virus type 1
   6604..6967    +  CDS            HIV-1 gag (fragment): gag protein from human immunodeficiency virus 1; gag
   7113..7346    +  misc_feature   RRE: The Rev response element (RRE) of HIV-1 allows for Rev-dependent mRNA export from the nucleus to the cytoplasm.
   7723..7749    +  CDS            Rev (fragment): human immunodeficiency virus 1 (HIV-1) Rev protein; rev; enhances nuclear export of unspliced and incompletely spliced viral mRNAs
   7753..7993    +  promoter       U6 promoter: RNA polymerase III promoter for human U6 snRNA
   8023..8098    +  misc_RNA       gRNA scaffold: guide RNA scaffold for the Streptococcus pyogenes CRISPR/Cas9 system
   8154..8271    +  misc_feature   cPPT/CTS: central polypurine tract and central termination sequence of HIV-1
