[The description below was written by a language model from this plasmid's Addgene catalogue record and pLannotate feature annotations shown in this document.]
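Description:
LYN gRNA (BRDN0001145318) is a third-generation lentiviral CRISPR guide plasmid built on the lentiGuide-Puro backbone and designed to target the human LYN gene, which encodes a Src-family tyrosine kinase. It belongs to a human kinome gRNA collection. The 8.3 kb plasmid is maintained in E. coli through a high-copy ColE1/pUC-type origin and an ampicillin resistance gene (β-lactamase). The backbone also retains an f1 origin, an SV40 origin, and remnants of lac and T7/T3 promoter elements, none of which has a role in the lentiviral payload.

The transfer cassette is framed by an RSV promoter fused to a truncated HIV-1 5' LTR, which makes genomic RNA production Tat-independent, and a self-inactivating ΔU3 3' LTR followed by an SV40 polyadenylation signal. Between the LTRs lie the Ψ packaging signal with a partial gag sequence, the Rev response element for nuclear export of the unspliced genome, and a cPPT/CTS that aids nuclear import in transduced cells. A human U6 RNA polymerase III promoter drives the LYN-specific 20-nt spacer joined to the Streptococcus pyogenes Cas9 guide RNA scaffold. Downstream, the EF-1α core promoter with its intron A expresses puromycin N-acetyltransferase, allowing selection of transduced mammalian cells, and a WPRE enhances transcript expression.

The plasmid does not encode Cas9. It is meant to be packaged into lentivirus and delivered to cells that already express Cas9, or used together with a separate Cas9 vector, to disrupt LYN. The guide was designed against two LYN reference transcripts.
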