Addgene plasmid #77029: LYN gRNA (BRDN0001145318)
Purpose: 3rd generation lentiviral gRNA plasmid targeting human LYN
Depositing lab: John Doench & David Root. Depositing organization: Broad Institute. Publication: Optimized sgRNA design to maximize activity and minimize off-target effects of CRISPR-Cas9. Doench JG, Fusi N, Sullender M, Hegde M, Vaimberg EW, Donovan KF, Smith I, Tothova Z, Wilen C, Orchard R, Virgin HW, Listgarten J, Root DE. Nat Biotechnol. 2016 Jan 18. doi: 10.1038/nbt.3437. PubMed 26780180.
Backbone
  Vector backbone: lentiGuide-Puro
  Backbone manufacturer: Zhang Lab (Addgene plasmid # 52963)
  Vector type: Mammalian Expression, Lentiviral, CRISPR
  Selectable markers: Puromycin
Growth in bacteria
  Bacterial resistance: Ampicillin, 100 μg/mL
  Growth temperature: 37°C
  Growth strain: DH5alpha
  Copy number: High Copy
Gene/Insert
  Gene/Insert name: LYN (alt names: LYN; NM_001111097.2)
  gRNA/shRNA sequence: TTACTATAACAACAGTACCA
  Species: H. sapiens (human)
  Entrez Gene: LYN (a.k.a. JTK8, SAIDV, p53Lyn, p56Lyn)
  Promoter: hU6
  Cloning method: Unknown
  Sequencing primers: 5′ U6-F; 3′ pS2-R
Terms and licenses: Academic/Nonprofit Terms; Industry Terms: Not Available to Industry
Depositor comments: The gRNA was designed to target the following Genbank reference sequence(s): NM_001111097.2,NM_002350.3. Note that this plasmid does NOT contain Cas9. It should be used in conjunction with lentiCas9-Blast (Addgene #52962) or otherwise with cell lines already expressing Cas9. Browse the full kinome gRNA library at http://www.addgene.org/pooled-library/broadgpp-human-kinome/ or visit http://www.broadinstitute.org/rnai/public/ for detailed protocols and information.
How to cite: LYN gRNA (BRDN0001145318) was a gift from John Doench & David Root (Addgene plasmid # 77029 ; http://n2t.net/addgene:77029 ; RRID:Addgene_77029)
