>Addgene plasmid #77029 | LYN gRNA (BRDN0001145318) | depositor partial sequence | sequence record 144489 | Target Sequence
TTACTATAACAACAGTACCA
