>Addgene plasmid #77029 | LYN gRNA (BRDN0001145318) | addgene partial sequence | sequence record 186977 | hU6-F
AGAAAGTAATAATTTCTTGGGTAGTTTGCAGTTTTAAAATTATGTTTTAAAATGGACTATCATATGCTTA
CCGTAACTTGAAAGTATTTCGATTTCTTGGCTTTATATATCTTGTGGAAAGGACGAAACACCGTTACTAT
AACAACAGTACCAGTTTTAGAGCTAGAAATAGCAAGTTAAAATAAGGCTAGTCCGTTATCAACTTGAAAA
AGTGGCACCGAGTCGGTGCTTTTTTAAGCTTGGCGTAACTAGATCTTGAGACAAATGGCAGTATTCATCC
ACAATTTTAAAAGAAAAGGGGGGATTGGGGGGTACAGTGCAGGGGAAAGAATAGTAGACATAATAGCAAC
AGACATACAAACTAAAGAATTACAAAAACAAATTACAAAAATTCAAAATTTTCGGGTTTATTACAGGGAC
AGCAGAGATCCACTTTGGCGCCGGCTCGAGGGGGCCCGGGTGCAAAGATGGATAAAGTTTTAAACAGAGA
GGAATCTTTGCAGCTAATGGACCTTCTAGGTCTTGAAAGGAGTGGGAATTGGCTCCGGTGCCCGTCAGTG
GGCAGAGCGC
